>Addgene plasmid #74084 | BAS289 C terminal E2C G418R | depositor partial sequence | sequence record 138278 | as in Figure
GGTGCTGGATCTGGTTCATTAATTAACATGGATTCTACTGAAAACGTTATTAAGCCTTTTATGCGTTTTA
AGGTTCATATGGAAGGTTCTGTTAATGGTCATGAATTTGAAATTGAAGGTGTTGGTGAAGGTAAGCCTTA
TGAAGGTACTCAAACTGCTAAGCTTCAAGTTACAAAAGGTGGTCCTTTACCTTTTGCTTGGGATATTCTT
TCTCCTCAATTTTTTTACGGTTCTAAAGCTTACATTAAGCATCCTGCTGATATTCCAGATTACCTTAAGC
AATCATTTCCTGAAGGTTTTAAGTGGGAACGTGTTATGAACTTTGAAGATGGTGGTGTTGTTACTGTTAC
TCAAGATTCTTCACTTCAAGATGGTACTCTTATTTACCATGTTAAGTTTATTGGTGTTAATTTTCCTTCT
GATGGTCCTGTTATGCAAAAAAAGACTTTAGGTTGGGAACCTTCTACAGAACGTAATTATCCTCGTGATG
GTGTTCTTAAGGGTGAAAATCATATGGCTCTTAAGTTGAAAGGTGGTGGTCATTACCTTTGCGAATTTAA
GTCTATTTACATGGCTAAGAAGCCTGTTAAGCTTCCTGGTTATCATTACGTTGATTACAAGCTTGATATT
ACTTCTCATAATGAAGATTATACTGTTGTTGAACAATATGAACGTGCTGAAGCTCGTCATCATCTTTTTC
AATAAAAAAAGACTAATGTAAAATTTTTTTGGTTGGTTATTGAAAAAGTCGATGCCTTGTTTGCGTTTGT
TTTCCTAGGCGTTTTATGTCAGAAGGCATTTAGAATTAGTATACAAGTACTCTTTGGTAAAATTTTATGT
AGCGACTAAAATATTAACTATTATAGATAAACACCTTGGGAATAAAAAGTAATTTGCTATAGTAATTTAT
TAAACATGCTCCTACAACATTACCACAATCTTTTCTCTTGGATTGACATTGAATAAGAAAAGAGTGAATT
TTTTTAGACTTGTAATGATAACTATGTACAAAGCCAATGAAAGATGTATGTAGATGAATGTAAAATACCA
TGTAGACAAACAAGATAAAACTTGGTTATAAACATTGGTGTTGGAACAGAATAAATTAGATGTCAAAAAG
TTTCGTCAATATCACCGGATCCCCGGGTTAATTAAGGCGCGCCAGATCTGTTTAGCTTGCCTCGTCCCCG
CCGGGTCACCCGGCCAGCGACATGGAGGCCCAGAATACCCTCCTTGACAGTCTTGACGTGCGCAGCTCAG
GGGCATGATGTGACTGTCGCCCGTACATTTAGCCCATACATCCCCATGTATAATCATTTGCATCCATACA
TTTTGATGGCCGCACGGCGCGAAGCAAAAATTACGGCTCCTCGCTGCAGACCTGCGAGCAGGGAAACGCT
CCCCTCACAGACGCGTTGAATTGTCCCCACGCCGCGCCCCTGTAGAGAAATATAAAAGGTTAGGATTTGC
CACTGAGGTTCTTCTTTCATATACTTCCTTTTAAAATCTTGCTAGGATACAGTTCTCACATCACATCCGA
ACATAAACAACCATGGGTAAGGAAAAGACTCACGTTTCGAGGCCGCGATTAAATTCCAACATGGATGCTG
ATTTATATGGGTATAAATGGGCTCGCGATAATGTCGGGCAATCAGGTGCGACAATCTATCGATTGTATGG
GAAGCCCGATGCGCCAGAGTTGTTTCTGAAACATGGCAAAGGTAGCGTTGCCAATGATGTTACAGATGAG
ATGGTCAGACTAAACTGGCTGACGGAATTTATGCCTCTTCCGACCATCAAGCATTTTATCCGTACTCCTG
ATGATGCATGGTTACTCACCACTGCGATCCCCGGCAAAACAGCATTCCAGGTATTAGAAGAATATCCTGA
TTCAGGTGAAAATATTGTTGATGCGCTGGCAGTGTTCCTGCGCCGGTTGCATTCGATTCCTGTTTGTAAT
TGTCCTTTTAACAGCGATCGCGTATTTCGTCTCGCTCAGGCGCAATCACGAATGAATAACGGTTTGGTTG
ATGCGAGTGATTTTGATGACGAGCGTAATGGCTGGCCTGTTGAACAAGTCTGGAAAGAAATGCATAAGCT
TTTGCCATTCTCACCGGATTCAGTCGTCACTCATGGTGATTTCTCACTTGATAACCTTATTTTTGACGAG
GGGAAATTAATAGGTTGTATTGATGTTGGACGAGTCGGAATCGCAGACCGATACCAGGATCTTGCCATCC
TATGGAACTGCCTCGGTGAGTTTTCTCCTTCATTACAGAAACGGCTTTTTCAAAAATATGGTATTGATAA
TCCTGATATGAATAAATTGCAGTTTCATTTGATGCTCGATGAGTTTTTCTAATCAGTACTGACAATAAAA
AGATTCTTGTTTTCAAGAACTTGTCATTTGTATAGTTTTTTTATATTGTAGTTGTTCTATTTTAATCAAA
TGTTAGCGTGATTTATATTTTTTTTCGCCTCGACATCATCTGCCCAGATGCGAAGTTAAGTGCGCAGAAA
GTAATATCATGCGTCAATCGTATGTGAATGCTGGTCGCTATACTGCTGTCGATTCGATACTAACGCCGCC
ATCCAGTTTAAAC
