>Addgene plasmid #74084 | BAS289 C terminal E2C G418R | addgene partial sequence | sequence record 140957 | M13pUC-Fwd 5'-CCCAGTCACGACGTTGTAAAACG-3'
ATACACTCACTATAGGGCGAATTGGAGCTCCACCGCGGTGGCGGCCGCTCTAGAGGTGCTGGATCTGGTT
CATTAATTAACATGGATTCTACTGAAAACGTTATTAAGCCTTTTATGCGTTTTAAGGTTCATATGGAAGG
TTCTGTTAATGGTCATGAATTTGAAATTGAAGGTGTTGGTGAAGGTAAGCCTTATGAAGGTACTCAAACT
GCTAAGCTTCAAGTTACAAAAGGTGGTCCTTTACCTTTTGCTTGGGATATTCTTTCTCCTCAATTTTTTT
ACGGTTCTAAAGCTTACATTAAGCATCCTGCTGATATTCCAGATTACCTTAAGCAATCATTTCCTGAAGG
TTTTAAGTGGGAACGTGTTATGAACTTTGAAGATGGTGGTGTTGTTACTGTTACTCAAGATTCTTCACTT
CAAGATGGTACTCTTATTTACCATGTTAAGTTTATTGGTGTTAATTTTCCTTCTGATGGTCCTGTTATGC
AAAAAAAGACTTTAGGTTGGGAACCTTCTACAGAACGTAATTATCCTCGTGATGGTGTTCTTAAGGGTGA
AAATCATATGGCTCTTAAGTTGAAAGGTGGTGGTCATTACCTTTGCGAATTTAAGTCTATTTACATGGCT
AAGAAGCCTGTTAAGCTTCCTGGTTATCATTACGTTGATTACAAGCTTGATATTACTTCTCATAATGAAG
ATTATACTGTTGTTGAACAATATGAACGTGCTGAAGCTCGTCATCATCTTTTTCAATAAAAAAAGACTAA
TGTAAAATTTTTTTGGTTGGTTATTGAAAAAGTCGATGCCTTGTTTGCGTTTGTTTTCCTAGGCGTTTTA
TGTCAGAAGGCATTTAGAATTAGTATACAAGTACTCTTTGGTAAAATTTTATGTAGCGACTAAAATATTA
ACTATTATAGATAAACACCTTGGGAATAAAAAGTAATTTGCTATAGTAATTTATTAAACATGCTCCTACA
ACATTACCACAATCTTTTCTCTTGGATTGACATTGAATAAGAAA
