>Addgene plasmid #74084 | BAS289 C terminal E2C G418R | addgene partial sequence | sequence record 140959 | M13pUC-Rev 5'-AGCGGATAACAATTTCACACAGG-3'
ATTACGCCAAGCTCGAAATTAACCCTCACTAAAGGGAACAAAAGCTGGTACCGGGCCCCCCCTCGAGGTC
GACGGTATCGATAAGCTTGATATGTTTAAACCAGTATAGCGACCAGCATTCACATACGATTGACGCATGA
TATTACTTTCTGCGCACTTAACTTCGCATCTGGGCAGATGATGTCGAGGCGAAAAAAAATATAAATCACG
CTAACATTTGATTAAAATAGAACAACTACAATATAAAAAAACTATACAAATGACAAGTTCTTGAAAACAA
GAATCTTTTTATTGTCAGTACTGATTAGAAAAACTCATCGAGCATCAAATGAAACTGCAATTTATTCATA
TCAGGATTATCAATACCATATTTTTGAAAAAGCCGTTTCTGTAATGAAGGAGAAAACTCACCGAGGCAGT
TCCATAGGATGGCAAGATCCTGGTATCGGTCTGCGATTCCGACTCGTCCAACATCAATACAACCTATTAA
TTTCCCCTCGTCAAAAATAAGGTTATCAAGTGAGAAATCACCATGAGTGACGACTGAATCCGGTGAGAAT
GGCAAAAGCTTATGCATTTCTTTCCAGACTTGTTCAACAGGCCAGCCATTACGCTCGTCATCAAAATCAC
TCGCATCAACCAAACCGTTATTCATTCGTGATTGCGCCTGAGCGAGACGAAATACGCGATCGCTGTTAAA
AGGACAATTACAAACAGGAATCGAATGCAACCGGCGCAGGAACACTGCCAGCGCATCAACAATATTTTCA
CCTGAATCAGGATATTCTTCTAATACCTGGAATGCTGTTTTGCCGGGGATCGCAGTGGTGAGTAACCATG
CATCATCAGGAGTACGGATAAAATGCTTGATGGTCGGAAGAGGCATAAATTCCGTCAGCCAGTTTAGTCT
GACCATCTCATCTGTAACATCATTGGCAACGCTACCTTTGCCATGTTTCAGAAACAACTCTGGCGCATCG
GGCTTCCCATACAATCGATAGATTGTCGCACCTGATTGCCCGACATTATCGCGAGCCCATTT
