[The description below was written by a language model from this plasmid's Addgene catalogue record.]
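Description:
BAS289 C terminal E2C G418R is a fission yeast tagging plasmid built on the pRS316 backbone (recorded backbone size about 4.9 kb without insert). It carries E2Crimson, a far-red fluorescent protein, in a version whose coding sequence has been recoded for Schizosaccharomyces pombe. In bacteria it is maintained as a high-copy plasmid under ampicillin selection. The yeast selectable marker is G418 resistance, which is normally conferred by a kanamycin/G418 resistance cassette, although the record does not describe that cassette's composition. pRS316 is a standard yeast–E. coli shuttle vector, but no feature table is provided. It therefore cannot be confirmed which of the original backbone elements, such as its budding yeast marker and replication sequences, are still present.

The plasmid is described as a "universal" C-terminal tagging construct. This suggests that the E2Crimson coding sequence and the adjacent G418 marker act as a template module that can be attached to the 3' end of any gene of interest, producing a C-terminal fusion expressed from that gene's own locus, with integrants selected on G418. The record does not state a promoter for the fluorescent protein, any linker or terminator sequences, or how the module is amplified or targeted. A tagging design would typically rely on the promoter of the tagged gene. The associated work concerns sensitive, quantitative three-colour protein imaging in fission yeast using spectrally distinct recoded fluorescent proteins with measured in vivo maturation kinetics. Within that set, this plasmid appears to supply the E2Crimson tag with G418 selection.
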