Addgene plasmid #74084: BAS289 C terminal E2C G418R
Purpose: S.pombe recoded E2Crimson in universal C-terminal tagging plasmid, G418 resistance
Depositing lab: Bassem Al-Sady. Depositing organization: University of California, San Francisco (UCSF). Publication: Sensitive and Quantitative Three-Color Protein Imaging in Fission Yeast Using Spectrally Diverse, Recoded Fluorescent Proteins with Experimentally-Characterized In Vivo Maturation Kinetics. Al-Sady B, Greenstein RA, El-Samad HJ, Braun S, Madhani HD. PLoS One. 2016 Aug 1;11(8):e0159292. doi: 10.1371/journal.pone.0159292. eCollection 2016. PONE-D-16-08423 PubMed 27479698.
Backbone
  Vector backbone: pRS316
  Backbone size w/o insert (bp): 4890
  Selectable markers: G418
Growth in bacteria
  Bacterial resistance: Ampicillin, 100 μg/mL
  Growth temperature: 37°C
  Growth strain: DH5alpha
  Copy number: High Copy
Gene/Insert
  Gene/Insert name: E2Crimson
  Species: S. pombe (fission yeast)
Terms and licenses: Academic/Nonprofit Terms; Industry Terms: Not Available to Industry
How to cite: BAS289 C terminal E2C G418R was a gift from Bassem Al-Sady (Addgene plasmid # 74084 ; http://n2t.net/addgene:74084 ; RRID:Addgene_74084)
